Addgene plasmid #136537: pSLIK_hygro_BirA
Purpose: Lentiviral expression vector for an inducible BirA
Depositing lab: Kevin Janes. Depositing organization: University of Virginia. Publication: Sporadic activation of an oxidative stress-dependent NRF2-p53 signaling network in breast epithelial spheroids and premalignancies. Pereira EJ, Burns JS, Lee CY, Marohl T, Calderon D, Wang L, Atkins KA, Wang CC, Janes KA. Sci Signal. 2020 Apr 14;13(627). pii: 13/627/eaba4200. doi: 10.1126/scisignal.aba4200. PubMed 32291314.
Backbone
  Vector backbone: pSLIK-hygro
  Backbone manufacturer: Addgene #25737
  Backbone size w/o insert (bp): 13286
  Vector type: Mammalian Expression, Lentiviral ; destinatioin vector for gateway cloning
  Selectable markers: Hygromycin
Growth in bacteria
  Bacterial resistance: Ampicillin, 100 μg/mL
  Growth temperature: 37°C
  Growth strain: NEB Stable
  Copy number: Unknown
Gene/Insert
  Gene/Insert name: BirA
  Insert size (bp): 963
  Cloning method: Gateway Cloning
  Sequencing primers: 5′ CMV-F
Terms and licenses: Academic/Nonprofit Terms; Industry Terms: Not Available to Industry
How to cite: pSLIK_hygro_BirA was a gift from Kevin Janes (Addgene plasmid # 136537 ; http://n2t.net/addgene:136537 ; RRID:Addgene_136537)
