[The description below was written by a language model from this plasmid's Addgene catalogue record and pLannotate feature annotations shown in this document.]
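Description:
pSLIK_hygro_BirA is a lentiviral, single-vector doxycycline-inducible expression construct built on the pSLIK-hygro backbone, into which a BirA cassette was introduced by Gateway recombination. It is maintained in E. coli through a high-copy ColE1/pUC-type origin with ampicillin resistance. The backbone also carries an f1 origin and an SV40/EM7-driven bleomycin/Zeocin resistance cassette outside the viral region. The transfer-vector portion has a CMV enhancer/promoter fused to a truncated HIV-1 5' LTR, allowing genomic RNA to be made in packaging cells. This is followed by the Ψ packaging signal, RRE, cPPT/CTS, a WPRE, a second truncated LTR annotation at the 3' end, and a bGH polyadenylation signal.

Between the attB1 and attB2 sites left by the Gateway reaction lies a tight TRE promoter (seven tet operators plus a minimal CMV promoter) driving the 963 bp BirA coding sequence. The catalogue entry names the insert only as BirA. The sequence annotation, however, identifies it as the R118G mutant of the E. coli biotin protein ligase, the promiscuous form known as BirA* or BioID that is used for proximity-dependent biotinylation. No fusion partner or epitope tag is annotated. Downstream, a human UbC promoter constitutively expresses the reverse tetracycline transactivator rtTA3, linked through an EMCV IRES to the hygromycin resistance gene. Transduced mammalian cells can therefore be selected with hygromycin and already carry the activator needed to switch on BirA when doxycycline is added. The record states the purpose as inducible lentiviral BirA expression, so an unfused enzyme like this could plausibly serve as a control in proximity-labelling experiments, although this use is not stated.
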