Features (pLannotate 1.2.2; 41 found; start..end, strand, type, name):
      1..380     +  enhancer       CMV enhancer: human cytomegalovirus immediate early enhancer
    381..580     +  promoter       CMV promoter: human cytomegalovirus (CMV) immediate early promoter
    598..778     +  LTR            5' LTR (truncated): truncated 5' long terminal repeat (LTR) from HIV-1
    825..950     +  misc_feature   HIV-1 Ψ: packaging signal of human immunodeficiency virus type 1
    934..1297    +  CDS            HIV-1 gag (fragment): gag protein from human immunodeficiency virus 1; gag
   1443..1676    +  misc_feature   RRE: The Rev response element (RRE) of HIV-1 allows for Rev-dependent mRNA export from the nucleus to the cytoplasm.
   2053..2153    +  CDS            Rev (fragment): human immunodeficiency virus 1 (HIV-1) Rev protein; rev; enhances nuclear export of unspliced and incompletely spliced viral mRNAs
   2203..2320    +  misc_feature   cPPT/CTS: central polypurine tract and central termination sequence of HIV-1
   2377..2401    +  protein_bind   attB1: mutant version of attB; recombination site for the Gateway® BP reaction BP Clonase™
   2433..2747    +  promoter       tight TRE promoter: Tet-responsive promoter PTight, consisting of seven tet operator sequences followed by the minimal CMV promoter
   2754..3716    +  CDS            BirA(R118G): promiscuous R118G mutant of the E. coli biotin protein ligase (Cronan, 2005) also known as BirA* or BioID
   3722..3746    -  protein_bind   attB2: mutant version of attB; recombination site for the Gateway® BP reaction BP Clonase™
   3796..5007    +  promoter       UbC promoter: human ubiquitin C promoter
   5072..5124    +  misc_feature   MCS (fragment): multiple cloning site
   5132..5829    +  CDS            rtTA3 (fragment): reverse tetracycline transactivator 3 activates expression from Tet-responsive promoters in the presence of doxycycline
   5759..5869    +  CDS            VP48: 3 tandem repeats of the minimal activation domain of herpes simplex virus VP16 (Cheng et al., 2013)
   6027..6489    +  misc_feature   IRES: internal ribosome entry site (IRES) of the encephalomyocarditis virus (EMCV)
   6547..7567    +  CDS            HygR (fragment): aminoglycoside phosphotransferase from E. coli; aph(4)-Ia; confers resistance to hygromycin
   7585..7863    +  CDS            yokD (fragment): YOKD_BACSU - Experimental evidence at protein level: Swiss-Prot protein existence level 1. May contribute to antibiotic resistance. From Bacillus subtilis (strain 168).
   7893..7976    +  CDS            large T antigen (fragment): large T antigen from SV40 (simian virus 40)
   8010..8033    +  misc_feature   MCS (fragment): pBluescript multiple cloning site
   8033..8621    +  misc_feature   WPRE: woodchuck hepatitis virus posttranscriptional regulatory element
   8622..8641    +  misc_feature   MCS (fragment): pBluescript multiple cloning site
   8643..9143    +  CDS            nef (fragment): NEF_HV1LA - Experimental evidence at protein level: Swiss-Prot protein existence level 1. Extracellular Nef protein targets CD4(+) T-lymphocytes for apoptosis by interacting with CXCR4 surface receptors. From Human immunodeficiency virus type 1 group M subtype B (isolate Lai) (HIV-1).
   9150..9330    +  LTR            5' LTR (truncated): truncated 5' long terminal repeat (LTR) from HIV-1
   9362..9586    +  polyA_signal   bGH poly(A) signal: bovine growth hormone polyadenylation signal
   9590..9611    +  promoter       SV40 promoter (fragment): SV40 enhancer and early promoter
   9632..10060   +  rep_origin     f1 ori (sequence partly withheld): f1 bacteriophage origin of replication; arrow indicates direction of (+) strand synthesis
  10074..10403   +  promoter       SV40 promoter: SV40 enhancer and early promoter
  10451..10498   +  promoter       EM7 promoter: synthetic bacterial promoter&nbsp
  10517..10891   +  CDS            BleoR: antibiotic-binding protein; Sh ble from Streptoalloteichus hindustanus; confers resistance to bleomycin, phleomycin, and Zeocin™
  10901..11026   +  CDS            ble (fragment): BLE_KLEPN - Experimental evidence at protein level: Swiss-Prot protein existence level 1. Binding protein with a strong affinity to the bleomycin family of antibiotics. Binds to CL990; an antimitotic-antibiotic compound. From Klebsiella pneumoniae.
  11021..11142   +  polyA_signal   SV40 poly(A) signal: SV40 polyadenylation signal
  11213..11235   -  protein_bind   lac operator (fragment): The lac repressor binds to the lac operator to inhibit transcription in E. coli. This inhibition can be relieved by adding lactose or isopropyl-β-D-thiogalactopyranoside (IPTG). lac repressor encoded by lacI
  11239..11269   -  promoter       lac promoter: promoter for the E. coli lac operon
  11284..11305   -  protein_bind   CAP binding site: CAP binding activates transcription in the presence of cAMP. E. coli catabolite activator protein
  11318..11410   -  CDS            lacI (fragment): lac repressor; lacI; The lac repressor binds to the lac operator to inhibit transcription in E. coli. This inhibition can be relieved by adding lactose or isopropyl-β-D-thiogalactopyranoside (IPTG).
  11593..12181   -  rep_origin     ori: high-copy-number ColE1/pMB1/pBR322/pUC origin of replication
  12352..13212   -  CDS            AmpR: β-lactamase; bla; confers resistance to ampicillin, carbenicillin, and related antibiotics
  13213..13317   -  promoter       AmpR promoter: bla
  13376..13428   -  misc_feature   bom (fragment): basis of mobility region from pBR322
>Addgene plasmid #136537 | pSLIK_hygro_BirA | addgene full sequence | sequence record 288115 | Addgene NGS Result
GACATTGATTATTGACTAGTTATTAATAGTAATCAATTACGGGGTCATTAGTTCATAGCCCATATATGGA
GTTCCGCGTTACATAACTTACGGTAAATGGCCCGCCTGGCTGACCGCCCAACGACCCCCGCCCATTGACG
TCAATAATGACGTATGTTCCCATAGTAACGCCAATAGGGACTTTCCATTGACGTCAATGGGTGGAGTATT
TACGGTAAACTGCCCACTTGGCAGTACATCAAGTGTATCATATGCCAAGTACGCCCCCTATTGACGTCAA
TGACGGTAAATGGCCCGCCTGGCATTATGCCCAGTACATGACCTTATGGGACTTTCCTACTTGGCAGTAC
ATCTACGTATTAGTCATCGCTATTACCATGGTGATGCGGTTTTGGCAGTACATCAATGGGCGTGGATAGC
GGTTTGACTCACGGGGATTTCCAAGTCTCCACCCCATTGACGTCAATGGGAGTTTGTTTTGGCACCAAAA
TCAACGGGACTTTCCAAAATGTCGTAACAACTCCGCCCCATTGACGCAAATGGGCGGTAGGCGTGTACGG
TGGGAGGTCTATATAAGCAGCGCGTTTTGCCTGTACTGGGTCTCTCTGGTTAGACCAGATCTGAGCCTGG
GAGCTCTCTGGCTAACTAGGGAACCCACTGCTTAAGCCTCAATAAAGCTTGCCTTGAGTGCTTCAAGTAG
TGTGTGCCCGTCTGTTGTGTGACTCTGGTAACTAGAGATCCCTCAGACCCTTTTAGTCAGTGTGGAAAAT
CTCTAGCAGTGGCGCCCGAACAGGGACTTGAAAGCGAAAGGGAAACCAGAGGAGCTCTCTCGACGCAGGA
CTCGGCTTGCTGAAGCGCGCACGGCAAGAGGCGAGGGGCGGCGACTGGTGAGTACGCCAAAAATTTTGAC
TAGCGGAGGCTAGAAGGAGAGAGATGGGTGCGAGAGCGTCAGTATTAAGCGGGGGAGAATTAGATCGCGA
TGGGAAAAAATTCGGTTAAGGCCAGGGGGAAAGAAAAAATATAAATTAAAACATATAGTATGGGCAAGCA
GGGAGCTAGAACGATTCGCAGTTAATCCTGGCCTGTTAGAAACATCAGAAGGCTGTAGACAAATACTGGG
ACAGCTACAACCATCCCTTCAGACAGGATCAGAAGAACTTAGATCATTATATAATACAGTAGCAACCCTC
TATTGTGTGCATCAAAGGATAGAGATAAAAGACACCAAGGAAGCTTTAGACAAGATAGAGGAAGAGCAAA
ACAAAAGTAAGACCACCGCACAGCAAGCGGCCGCTGATCTTCAGACCTGGAGGAGGAGATATGAGGGACA
ATTGGAGAAGTGAATTATATAAATATAAAGTAGTAAAAATTGAACCATTAGGAGTAGCACCCACCAAGGC
AAAGAGAAGAGTGGTGCAGAGAGAAAAAAGAGCAGTGGGAATAGGAGCTTTGTTCCTTGGGTTCTTGGGA
GCAGCAGGAAGCACTATGGGCGCAGCGTCAATGACGCTGACGGTACAGGCCAGACAATTATTGTCTGGTA
TAGTGCAGCAGCAGAACAATTTGCTGAGGGCTATTGAGGCGCAACAGCATCTGTTGCAACTCACAGTCTG
GGGCATCAAGCAGCTCCAGGCAAGAATCCTGGCTGTGGAAAGATACCTAAAGGATCAACAGCTCCTGGGG
ATTTGGGGTTGCTCTGGAAAACTCATTTGCACCACTGCTGTGCCTTGGAATGCTAGTTGGAGTAATAAAT
CTCTGGAACAGATTTGGAATCACACGACCTGGATGGAGTGGGACAGAGAAATTAACAATTACACAAGCTT
AATACACTCCTTAATTGAAGAATCGCAAAACCAGCAAGAAAAGAATGAACAAGAATTATTGGAATTAGAT
AAATGGGCAAGTTTGTGGAATTGGTTTAACATAACAAATTGGCTGTGGTATATAAAATTATTCATAATGA
TAGTAGGAGGCTTGGTAGGTTTAAGAATAGTTTTTGCTGTACTTTCTATAGTGAATAGAGTTAGGCAGGG
ATATTCACCATTATCGTTTCAGACCCACCTCCCAACCCCGAGGGGACCCGACAGGCCCGAAGGAATAGAA
GAAGAAGGTGGAGAGAGAGACAGAGACAGATCCATTCGATTAGTGAACGGATCGGCACTGCGTGCGCCAA
TTCTGCAGACAAATGGCAGTATTCATCCACAATTTTAAAAGAAAAGGGGGGATTGGGGGGTACAGTGCAG
GGGAAAGAATAGTAGACATAATAGCAACAGACATACAAACTAAAGAATTACAAAAACAAATTACAAAAAT
TCAAAATTTTCGGGTTTATTACAGGGACAGCAGAGATCCAGTTTGGTTAATTCTAGACAGTTATCAACAA
GTTTGTACAAAAAAGCAGGCTTTAAAGGAACCAATTCAGTCGACTGGATCCCGAGTTTACTCCCTATCAG
TGATAGAGAACGTATGTCGAGTTTACTCCCTATCAGTGATAGAGAACGATGTCGAGTTTACTCCCTATCA
GTGATAGAGAACGTATGTCGAGTTTACTCCCTATCAGTGATAGAGAACGTATGTCGAGTTTACTCCCTAT
CAGTGATAGAGAACGTATGTCGAGTTTATCCCTATCAGTGATAGAGAACGTATGTCGAGTTTACTCCCTA
TCAGTGATAGAGAACGTATGTCGAGGTAGGCGTGTACGGTGGGAGGCCTATATAAGCAGAGCTCGTTTAG
TGAACCGTCAGATCGCCACTAGAATGAAGGACAACACCGTGCCCCTGAAGCTGATCGCCCTGCTGGCCAA
CGGCGAGTTCCACTCTGGCGAGCAGCTGGGAGAGACCCTGGGAATGAGCAGAGCCGCCATCAACAAGCAC
ATCCAGACACTGAGAGACTGGGGAGTGGACGTGTTCACCGTGCCTGGCAAGGGCTACAGCCTGCCTGAGC
CTATCCAGCTGCTGAACGCCAAGCAGATCCTGGGACAGCTGGATGGCGGAAGCGTGGCCGTGCTGCCTGT
GATCGACTCCACCAATCAGTACCTGCTGGACAGAATCGGAGAGCTGAAGTCCGGCGACGCCTGCATCGCC
GAGTACCAGCAGGCTGGCAGAGGAGGCAGAGGACGGAAGTGGTTCAGCCCATTCGGAGCCAACCTGTACC
TGTCCATGTTCTGGAGACTGGAGCAGGGACCTGCTGCTGCCATCGGACTGAGTCTGGTGATCGGAATCGT
GATGGCCGAGGTGCTGAGAAAGCTGGGAGCCGACAAGGTGAGAGTGAAGTGGCCTAATGACCTGTACCTC
CAGGACCGCAAGCTGGCTGGCATCCTGGTGGAGCTGACAGGCAAGACAGGCGATGCCGCTCAGATCGTGA
TCGGAGCCGGAATCAACATGGCCATGAGAAGAGTGGAGGAGAGCGTGGTGAACCAGGGCTGGATCACCCT
GCAGGAGGCTGGCATCAACCTGGACCGGAACACCCTGGCCGCCATGCTGATCAGAGAGCTGAGAGCCGCT
CTGGAGCTGTTCGAGCAGGAGGGACTGGCTCCTTACCTGAGCAGATGGGAGAAGCTGGACAACTTCATCA
ACAGACCTGTGAAGCTGATCATCGGCGACAAGGAAATCTTCGGCATCTCCAGAGGAATCGACAAGCAGGG
AGCTCTGCTGCTGGAGCAGGACGGAATCATCAAGCCCTGGATGGGCGGAGAAATCTCCCTGAGAAGCGCA
GAGAAGACTAGACCCAGCTTTCTTGTACAAAGTGGTTGATAACATCTCGAGCCATAAAGATGGTTAATTA
ACCCACCCAAGATCTGGCCTCCGCGCCGGGTTTTGGCGCCTCCCGCGGGCGCCCCCCTCCTCACGGCGAG
CGCTGCCACGTCAGACGAAGGGCGCAGCGAGCGTCCTGATCCTTCCGCCCGGACGCTCAGGACAGCGGCC
CGCTGCTCATAAGACTCGGCCTTAGAACCCCAGTATCAGCAGAAGGACATTTTAGGACGGGACTTGGGTG
ACTCTAGGGCACTGGTTTTCTTTCCAGAGAGCGGAACAGGCGAGGAAAAGTAGTCCCTTCTCGGCGATTC
TGCGGAGGGATCTCCGTGGGGCGGTGAACGCCGATGATTATATAAGGACGCGCCGGGTGTGGCACAGCTA
GTTCCGTCGCAGCCGGGATTTGGGTCGCGGTTCTTGTTTGTGGATCGCTGTGATCGTCACTTGGTGAGTA
GCGGGCTGCTGGGCTGGCCGGGGCTTTCGTGGCCGCCGGGCCGCTCGGTGGGACGGAAGCGTGTGGAGAG
ACCGCCAAGGGCTGTAGTCTGGGTCCGCGAGCAAGGTTGCCCTGAACTGGGGGTTGGGGGGAGCGCAGCA
AAATGGCGGCTGTTCCCGAGTCTTGAATGGAAGACGCTTGTGAGGCGGGCTGTGAGGTCGTTGAAACAAG
GTGGGGGGCATGGTGGGCGGCAAGAACCCAAGGTCTTGAGGCCTTCGCTAATGCGGGAAAGCTCTTATTC
GGGTGAGATGGGCTGGGGCACCATCTGGGGACCCTGACGTGAAGTTTGTCACTGACTGGAGAACTCGGTT
TGTCGTCTGTTGCGGGGGCGGCAGTTATGGCGGTGCCGTTGGGCAGTGCACCCGTACCTTTGGGAGCGCG
CGCCCTCGTCGTGTCGTGACGTCACCCGTTCTGTTGGCTTATAATGCAGGGTGGGGCCACCTGCCGGTAG
GTGTGCGGTAGGCTTTTCTCCGTCGCAGGACGCAGGGTTCGGGCCTAGGGTAGGCTCTCCTGAATCGACA
GGCGCCGGACCTCTGGTGAGGGGAGGGATAAGTGAGGCGTCAGTTTCTTTGGTCGGTTTTATGTACCTAT
CTTCTTAAGTAGCTGAAGCTCCGGTTTTGAACTATGCGCTCGGGGTTGGCGAGTGTGTTTTGTGAAGTTT
TTTAGGCACCTTTTGAAATGTAATCATTTGGGTCAATATGTAATTTTCAGTGTTAGACTAGTAAATTGTC
CGCTAAATTCTGGCCGTTTTTGGCTTTTTTGTTAGACGAAGCTTGGTACCGAGCTCGGATCTCCACCCCG
TACCGGTCCTGCAGGATTTAAATGGCGCGCCGCTAGCGCTACCGGACTCAGATCTCGAGCTCAAGCTTCG
AATTCTGCAGTCGAATTCACCATGTCTAGACTGGACAAGAGCAAAGTCATAAACGGAGCTCTGGAATTAC
TCAATGGTGTCGGTATCGAAGGCCTGACGACAAGGAAACTCGCTCAAAAGCTGGGAGTTGAGCAGCCTAC
CCTGTACTGGCACGTGAAGAACAAGCGGGCCCTGCTCGATGCCCTGCCAATCGAGATGCTGGACAGGCAT
CATACCCACTTCTGCCCCCTGGAAGGCGAGTCATGGCAAGACTTTCTGCGGAACAACGCCAAGTCATACC
GCTGTGCTCTCCTCTCACATCGCGACGGGGCTAAAGTGCATCTCGGCACCCGCCCAACAGAGAAACAGTA
CGAAACCCTGGAAAATCAGCTCGCGTTCCTGTGTCAGCAAGGCTTCTCCCTGGAGAACGCACTGTACGCT
CTGTCCGCCGTGGGCCACTTTACACTGGGCTGCGTATTGGAGGAACAGGAGCATCAAGTAGCAAAAGAGG
AAAGAGAGACACCTACCACCGATTCTATGCCCCCACTTCTGAGACAAGCAATTGAGCTGTTCGACCGGCA
GGGAGCCGAACCTGCCTTCCTTTTCGGCCTGGAACTAATCATATGTGGCCTGGAGAAACAGCTAAAGTGC
GAAAGCGGCGGGCCGACCGACGCCCTTGACGATTTTGACTTAGACATGCTCCCAGCCGATGCCCTTGACG
ACTTTGACCTTGATATGCTGCCTGCTGACGCTCTTGACGATTTTGACCTTGACATGCTCCCCGGGTAACT
AAGTAAGGATCCGCGGCCGCACTAGAGGAATTCCGCCCCTCTCCCTCCCCCCCCCCTAACGTTACTGGCC
GAAGCCGCTTGGAATAAGGCCGGTGTGCGTTTGTCTATATGTTATTTTCCACCATATTGCCGTCTTTTGG
CAATGTGAGGGCCCGGAAACCTGGCCCTGTCTTCTTGACGAGCATTCCTAGGGGTCTTTCCCCTCTCGCC
AAAGGAATGCAAGGTCTGTTGAATGTCGTGAAGGAAGCAGTTCCTCTGGAAGCTTCTTGAAGACAAACAA
CGTCTGTAGCGACCCTTTGCAGGCAGCGGAACCCCCCACCTGGCGACAGGTGCCTCTGCGGCCAAAAGCC
ACGTGTATAAGATACACCTGCAAAGGCGGCACAACCCCAGTGCCACGTTGTGAGTTGGATAGTTGTGGAA
AGAGTCAAATGGCTCTCCTCAAGCGTATTCAACAAGGGGCTGAAGGATGCCCAGAAGGTACCCCATTGTA
TGGGATCTGATCTGGGGCCTCGGTGCACATGCTTTACATGTGTTTAGTCGAGGTTAAAAAAACGTCTAGG
CCCCCCGAACCACGGGGACGTGGTTTTCCTTTGAAAAACACGATGATAAGCTTACCGGTACGCGTGATAG
CTTGCCACAACCCGTACCAAAGATGGATAGATCCGGAAAGCCTGAACTCACCGCGACGTCTGTCGAGAAG
TTTCTGATCGAAAAGTTCGACAGCGTCTCCGACCTGATGCAGCTCTCGGAGGGCGAAGAATCTCGTGCTT
TCAGCTTCGATGTAGGAGGGCGTGGATATGTCCTGCGGGTAAATAGCTGCGCCGATGGTTTCTACAAAGA
TCGTTATGTTTATCGGCACTTTGCATCGGCCGCGCTCCCGATTCCGGAAGTGCTTGACATTGGGGAATTC
AGCGAGAGCCTGACCTATTGCATCTCCCGCCGTGCACAGGGTGTCACGTTGCAAGACCTGCCTGAAACCG
AACTGCCCGCTGTTCTGCAGCCGGTCGCGGAGGCCATGGATGCGATCGCTGCGGCCGATCTTAGCCAGAC
GAGCGGGTTCGGCCCATTCGGACCGCAAGGAATCGGTCAATACACTACATGGCGTGATTTCATATGCGCG
ATTGCTGATCCCCATGTGTATCACTGGCAAACTGTGATGGACGACACCGTCAGTGCGTCCGTCGCGCAGG
CTCTCGATGAGCTGATGCTTTGGGCCGAGGACTGCCCCGAAGTCCGGCACCTCGTGCACGCGGATTTCGG
CTCCAACAATGTCCTGACGGACAATGGCCGCATAACAGCGGTCATTGACTGGAGCGAGGCGATGTTCGGG
GATTCCCAATACGAGGTCGCCAACATCTTCTTCTGGAGGCCGTGGTTGGCTTGTATGGAGCAGCAGACGC
GCTACTTCGAGCGGAGGCATCCGGAGCTTGCAGGATCGCCGCGGCTCCGGGCGTATATGCTCCGCATTGG
TCTTGACCAACTCTATCAGAGCTTGGTTGACGGCAATTTCGATGATGCAGCTTGGGCGCAGGGTCGATGC
GACGCAATCGTCCGATCCGGAGCCGGGACTGTCGGGCGTACACAAATCGCCCGCAGAAGCGCGGCCGTCT
GGACCGATGGCTGTGTAGAAGTACTCGCCGATAGTGGAAACCGACGCCCCAGCACTCGTCCGAGGGCAAA
GGAATAGAGTAGATGCCGACCGAACAAGAGCTGATTTCGAGAACGCCTCAGCCAGCAACTCGCGCGAGCC
TAGCAAGGCAAATGCGAGAGAACGGCCTTACGCTTGGTGGCACAGTTCTCGTCCACAGTTCGCTAAGCTC
GCTCGGCTGGGTCGCGGGAGGGCCGGTCGCAGTGATTCAGGCCCTTCTGGATTGTGTTGGTCCCCAGGGC
ACGATTGTCATGCCCACGCACTCGGGTGATCTGACTGATCCCGCAGATTGGAGATCGCCGCCCGTGCCTG
CCGATTGGGTGCAGATCTCTAGATCTGTACAAGTAAAGCGGCCGCGACTCTAGATCATAATCAGCCATAC
CACATTTGTAGAGGTTTTACTTGCTTTAAAAAACCTCCCACACCTCCCCCTGAACCTGAAACATAAAATG
AATGCAATTGTTGTTGTTTAGTCCCTCCCAATTCGATATCAAGCTTATCGATAATCAACCTCTGGATTAC
AAAATTTGTGAAAGATTGACTGGTATTCTTAACTATGTTGCTCCTTTTACGCTATGTGGATACGCTGCTT
TAATGCCTTTGTATCATGCTATTGCTTCCCGTATGGCTTTCATTTTCTCCTCCTTGTATAAATCCTGGTT
GCTGTCTCTTTATGAGGAGTTGTGGCCCGTTGTCAGGCAACGTGGCGTGGTGTGCACTGTGTTTGCTGAC
GCAACCCCCACTGGTTGGGGCATTGCCACCACCTGTCAGCTCCTTTCCGGGACTTTCGCTTTCCCCCTCC
CTATTGCCACGGCGGAACTCATCGCCGCCTGCCTTGCCCGCTGCTGGACAGGGGCTCGGCTGTTGGGCAC
TGACAATTCCGTGGTGTTGTCGGGGAAATCATCGTCCTTTCCTTGGCTGCTCGCCTGTGTTGCCACCTGG
ATTCTGCGCGGGACGTCCTTCTGCTACGTCCCTTCGGCCCTCAATCCAGCGGACCTTCCTTCCCGCGGCC
TGCTGCCGGCTCTGCGGCCTCTTCCGCGTCTTCGCCTTCGCCCTCAGACGAGTCGGATCTCCCTTTGGGC
CGCCTCCCCGCATCGATACCGTCGACCTCGATCGAGACCTAGAAAAACATGGAGCAATCACAAGTAGCAA
TACAGCAGCTACCAATGCTGATTGTGCCTGGCTAGAAGCACAAGAGGAGGAGGAGGTGGGTTTTCCAGTC
ACACCTCAGGTACCTTTAAGACCAATGACTTACAAGGCAGCTGTAGATCTTAGCCACTTTTTAAAAGAAA
AGGGGGGACTGGAAGGGCTAATTCACTCCCAACGAAGACAAGATATCCTTGATCTGTGGATCTACCACAC
ACAAGGCTACTTCCCTGATTGGCAGAACTACACACCAGGGCCAGGGATCAGATATCCACTGACCTTTGGA
TGGTGCTACAAGCTAGTACCAGTTGAGCAAGAGAAGGTAGAAGAAGCCAATGAAGGAGAGAACACCCGCT
TGTTACACCCTGTGAGCCTGCATGGGATGGATGACCCGGAGAGAGAAGTATTAGAGTGGAGGTTTGACAG
CCGCCTAGCATTTCATCACATGGCCCGAGAGCTGCATCCGGACTGTACTGGGTCTCTCTGGTTAGACCAG
ATCTGAGCCTGGGAGCTCTCTGGCTAACTAGGGAACCCACTGCTTAAGCCTCAATAAAGCTTGCCTTGAG
TGCTTCAAGTAGTGTGTGCCCGTCTGTTGTGTGACTCTGGTAACTAGAGATCCCTCAGACCCTTTTAGTC
AGTGTGGAAAATCTCTAGCAGGGCCCGTTTAAACCCGCTGATCAGCCTCGACTGTGCCTTCTAGTTGCCA
GCCATCTGTTGTTTGCCCCTCCCCCGTGCCTTCCTTGACCCTGGAAGGTGCCACTCCCACTGTCCTTTCC
TAATAAAATGAGGAAATTGCATCGCATTGTCTGAGTAGGTGTCATTCTATTCTGGGGGGTGGGGTGGGGC
AGGACAGCAAGGGGGAGGATTGGGAAGACAATAGCAGGCATGCTGGGGATGCGGTGGGCTCTATGGCTTC
TGAGGCGGAAAGAACCAGCTGGGGCTCTAGGGGGTATCCCC
[124 nt withheld, positions 9632-9755]
C
[91 nt withheld, positions 9757-9847]
A
[49 nt withheld, positions 9849-9897]
CCTTTGACGTTGGAGTCCACGTTCTTT
[37 nt withheld, positions 9925-9961]
ACCCTATCTCGGTCTATTCTTTTGATTTATAAGGGATTTTGCCGATTTCGGCCTATTGGTTAAAAAATGA
GCTGATTTAACAAAAATTTAACGCGAATTAATTCTGTGGAATGTGTGTCAGTTAGGGTGTGGAAAGTCCC
CAGGCTCCCCAGCAGGCAGAAGTATGCAAAGCATGCATCTCAATTAGTCAGCAACCAGGTGTGGAAAGTC
CCCAGGCTCCCCAGCAGGCAGAAGTATGCAAAGCATGCATCTCAATTAGTCAGCAACCATAGTCCCGCCC
CTAACTCCGCCCATCCCGCCCCTAACTCCGCCCAGTTCCGCCCATTCTCCGCCCCATGGCTGACTAATTT
TTTTTATTTATGCAGAGGCCGAGGCCGCCTCTGCCTCTGAGCTATTCCAGAAGTAGTGAGGAGGCTTTTT
TGGAGGCCTAGGCTTTTGCAAAAAGCTCCCGGGAGCTTGTATATCCATTTTCGGATCTGATCAGCACGTG
TTGACAATTAATCATCGGCATAGTATATCGGCATAGTATAATACGACAAGGTGAGGAACTAAACCATGGC
CAAGTTGACCAGTGCCGTTCCGGTGCTCACCGCGCGCGACGTCGCCGGAGCGGTCGAGTTCTGGACCGAC
CGGCTCGGGTTCTCCCGGGACTTCGTGGAGGACGACTTCGCCGGTGTGGTCCGGGACGACGTGACCCTGT
TCATCAGCGCGGTCCAGGACCAGGTGGTGCCGGACAACACCCTGGCCTGGGTGTGGGTGCGCGGCCTGGA
CGAGCTGTACGCCGAGTGGTCGGAGGTCGTGTCCACGAACTTCCGGGACGCCTCCGGGCCGGCCATGACC
GAGATCGGCGAGCAGCCGTGGGGGCGGGAGTTCGCCCTGCGCGACCCGGCCGGCAACTGCGTGCACTTCG
TGGCCGAGGAGCAGGACTGACACGTGCTACGAGATTTCGATTCCACCGCCGCCTTCTATGAAAGGTTGGG
CTTCGGAATCGTTTTCCGGGACGCCGGCTGGATGATCCTCCAGCGCGGGGATCTCATGCTGGAGTTCTTC
GCCCACCCCAACTTGTTTATTGCAGCTTATAATGGTTACAAATAAAGCAATAGCATCACAAATTTCACAA
ATAAAGCATTTTTTTCACTGCATTCTAGTTGTGGTTTGTCCAAACTCATCAATGTATCTTATCATGTCTG
TATACCGTCGACCTCTAGCTAGAGCTTGGCGTAATCATGGTCATAGCTGTTTCCTGTGTGAAATTGTTAT
CCGCTCACAATTCCACACAACATACGAGCCGGAAGCATAAAGTGTAAAGCCTGGGGTGCCTAATGAGTGA
GCTAACTCACATTAATTGCGTTGCGCTCACTGCCCGCTTTCCAGTCGGGAAACCTGTCGTGCCAGCTGCA
TTAATGAATCGGCCAACGCGCGGGGAGAGGCGGTTTGCGTATTGGGCGCTCTTCCGCTTCCTCGCTCACT
GACTCGCTGCGCTCGGTCGTTCGGCTGCGGCGAGCGGTATCAGCTCACTCAAAGGCGGTAATACGGTTAT
CCACAGAATCAGGGGATAACGCAGGAAAGAACATGTGAGCAAAAGGCCAGCAAAAGGCCAGGAACCGTAA
AAAGGCCGCGTTGCTGGCGTTTTTCCATAGGCTCCGCCCCCCTGACGAGCATCACAAAAATCGACGCTCA
AGTCAGAGGTGGCGAAACCCGACAGGACTATAAAGATACCAGGCGTTTCCCCCTGGAAGCTCCCTCGTGC
GCTCTCCTGTTCCGACCCTGCCGCTTACCGGATACCTGTCCGCCTTTCTCCCTTCGGGAAGCGTGGCGCT
TTCTCATAGCTCACGCTGTAGGTATCTCAGTTCGGTGTAGGTCGTTCGCTCCAAGCTGGGCTGTGTGCAC
GAACCCCCCGTTCAGCCCGACCGCTGCGCCTTATCCGGTAACTATCGTCTTGAGTCCAACCCGGTAAGAC
ACGACTTATCGCCACTGGCAGCAGCCACTGGTAACAGGATTAGCAGAGCGAGGTATGTAGGCGGTGCTAC
AGAGTTCTTGAAGTGGTGGCCTAACTACGGCTACACTAGAAGAACAGTATTTGGTATCTGCGCTCTGCTG
AAGCCAGTTACCTTCGGAAAAAGAGTTGGTAGCTCTTGATCCGGCAAACAAACCACCGCTGGTAGCGGTG
GTTTTTTTGTTTGCAAGCAGCAGATTACGCGCAGAAAAAAAGGATCTCAAGAAGATCCTTTGATCTTTTC
TACGGGGTCTGACGCTCAGTGGAACGAAAACTCACGTTAAGGGATTTTGGTCATGAGATTATCAAAAAGG
ATCTTCACCTAGATCCTTTTAAATTAAAAATGAAGTTTTAAATCAATCTAAAGTATATATGAGTAAACTT
GGTCTGACAGTTACCAATGCTTAATCAGTGAGGCACCTATCTCAGCGATCTGTCTATTTCGTTCATCCAT
AGTTGCCTGACTCCCCGTCGTGTAGATAACTACGATACGGGAGGGCTTACCATCTGGCCCCAGTGCTGCA
ATGATACCGCGAGACCCACGCTCACCGGCTCCAGATTTATCAGCAATAAACCAGCCAGCCGGAAGGGCCG
AGCGCAGAAGTGGTCCTGCAACTTTATCCGCCTCCATCCAGTCTATTAATTGTTGCCGGGAAGCTAGAGT
AAGTAGTTCGCCAGTTAATAGTTTGCGCAACGTTGTTGCCATTGCTACAGGCATCGTGGTGTCACGCTCG
TCGTTTGGTATGGCTTCATTCAGCTCCGGTTCCCAACGATCAAGGCGAGTTACATGATCCCCCATGTTGT
GCAAAAAAGCGGTTAGCTCCTTCGGTCCTCCGATCGTTGTCAGAAGTAAGTTGGCCGCAGTGTTATCACT
CATGGTTATGGCAGCACTGCATAATTCTCTTACTGTCATGCCATCCGTAAGATGCTTTTCTGTGACTGGT
GAGTACTCAACCAAGTCATTCTGAGAATAGTGTATGCGGCGACCGAGTTGCTCTTGCCCGGCGTCAATAC
GGGATAATACCGCGCCACATAGCAGAACTTTAAAAGTGCTCATCATTGGAAAACGTTCTTCGGGGCGAAA
ACTCTCAAGGATCTTACCGCTGTTGAGATCCAGTTCGATGTAACCCACTCGTGCACCCAACTGATCTTCA
GCATCTTTTACTTTCACCAGCGTTTCTGGGTGAGCAAAAACAGGAAGGCAAAATGCCGCAAAAAAGGGAA
TAAGGGCGACACGGAAATGTTGAATACTCATACTCTTCCTTTTTCAATATTATTGAAGCATTTATCAGGG
TTATTGTCTCATGAGCGGATACATATTTGAATGTATTTAGAAAAATAAACAAATAGGGGTTCCGCGCACA
TTTCCCCGAAAAGTGCCACCTGACGTCGACGGATCGGGAGATCTCCCGATCCCCTATGGTGCACTCTCAG
TACAATCTGCTCTGATGCCGCATAGTTAAGCCAGTATCTGCTCCCTGCTTGTGTGTTGGAGGTCGCTGAG
TAGTGCGCGAGCAAAATTTAAGCTACAACAAGGCAAGGCTTGACCGACAATTGCATGAAGAATCTGCTTA
GGGTTAGGCGTTTTGCGCTGCTTCGCGATGTACGGGCCAGATATACGCGTT
