>Addgene plasmid #136537 | pSLIK_hygro_BirA | depositor partial sequence | sequence record 263400 | pSLIK_hygro_BirA sequence 963 bps
ATGAAGGACAACACCGTGCCCCTGAAGCTGATCGCCCTGCTGGCCAACGGCGAGTTCCACTCTGGCGAGC
AGCTGGGAGAGACCCTGGGAATGAGCAGAGCCGCCATCAACAAGCACATCCAGACACTGAGAGACTGGGG
AGTGGACGTGTTCACCGTGCCTGGCAAGGGCTACAGCCTGCCTGAGCCTATCCAGCTGCTGAACGCCAAG
CAGATCCTGGGACAGCTGGATGGCGGAAGCGTGGCCGTGCTGCCTGTGATCGACTCCACCAATCAGTACC
TGCTGGACAGAATCGGAGAGCTGAAGTCCGGCGACGCCTGCATCGCCGAGTACCAGCAGGCTGGCAGAGG
AGGCAGAGGACGGAAGTGGTTCAGCCCATTCGGAGCCAACCTGTACCTGTCCATGTTCTGGAGACTGGAG
CAGGGACCTGCTGCTGCCATCGGACTGAGTCTGGTGATCGGAATCGTGATGGCCGAGGTGCTGAGAAAGC
TGGGAGCCGACAAGGTGAGAGTGAAGTGGCCTAATGACCTGTACCTCCAGGACCGCAAGCTGGCTGGCAT
CCTGGTGGAGCTGACAGGCAAGACAGGCGATGCCGCTCAGATCGTGATCGGAGCCGGAATCAACATGGCC
ATGAGAAGAGTGGAGGAGAGCGTGGTGAACCAGGGCTGGATCACCCTGCAGGAGGCTGGCATCAACCTGG
ACCGGAACACCCTGGCCGCCATGCTGATCAGAGAGCTGAGAGCCGCTCTGGAGCTGTTCGAGCAGGAGGG
ACTGGCTCCTTACCTGAGCAGATGGGAGAAGCTGGACAACTTCATCAACAGACCTGTGAAGCTGATCATC
GGCGACAAGGAAATCTTCGGCATCTCCAGAGGAATCGACAAGCAGGGAGCTCTGCTGCTGGAGCAGGACG
GAATCATCAAGCCCTGGATGGGCGGAGAAATCTCCCTGAGAAGCGCAGAGAAG
